>Addgene plasmid #233418 | XZ066-(PB)EF1a-LIDARST-CCR6V2-IRESv0-T2A-PuroR-P2A-BFP | addgene full sequence | sequence record 476094 | Addgene NGS Result
TGTCTATTTCGTTCATCCATAGTTGCCTGACTCCCCGTCGTGTAGATAACTACGATACGGGAGGGCTTAC
CATCTGGCCCCAGTGCTGCAATGATACCGCGAGACCCACGCTCACCGGCTCCAGATTTATCAGCAATAAA
CCAGCCAGCCGGAAGGGCCGAGCGCAGAAGTGGTCCTGCAACTTTATCCGCCTCCATCCAGTCTATTAAT
TGTTGCCGGGAAGCTAGAGTAAGTAGTTCGCCAGTTAATAGTTTGCGCAACGTTGTTGCCATTGCTACAG
GCATCGTGGTGTCACGCTCGTCGTTTGGTATGGCTTCATTCAGCTCCGGTTCCCAACGATCAAGGCGAGT
TACATGATCCCCCATGTTGTGCAAAAAAGCGGTTAGCTCCTTCGGTCCTCCGATCGTTGTCAGAAGTAAG
TTGGCCGCAGTGTTATCACTCATGGTTATGGCAGCACTGCATAATTCTCTTACTGTCATGCCATCCGTAA
GATGCTTTTCTGTGACTGGTGAGTACTCAACCAAGTCATTCTGAGAATAGTGTATGCGGCGACCGAGTTG
CTCTTGCCCGGCGTCAATACGGGATAATACCGCGCCACATAGCAGAACTTTAAAAGTGCTCATCATTGGA
AAACGTTCTTCGGGGCGAAAACTCTCAAGGATCTTACCGCTGTTGAGATCCAGTTCGATGTAACCCACTC
GTGCACCCAACTGATCTTCAGCATCTTTTACTTTCACCAGCGTTTCTGGGTGAGCAAAAACAGGAAGGCA
AAATGCCGCAAAAAAGGGAATAAGGGCGACACGGAAATGTTGAATACTCATACTCTTCCTTTTTCAATAT
TATTGAAGCATTTATCAGGGTTATTGTCTCATGAGCGGATACATATTTGAATGTATTTAGAAAAATAAAC
AAATAGGGGTTCCGCGCACATTTCCCCGAAAAGTGCCACCTAAATTGTAAGCGTTAATATTTTGTTAAAA
TTCGCGTTAAATTTTTGTTAAATCAGCTCATTTTTTAACCAATAGGCCGAAATCGGCAAAATCCCTTATA
AATCAAAAGAATAGACCGAGATAGGGT
[37 nt withheld, positions 1078-1114]
AAAGAACGTGGACTCCAACGTCAAAGG
[49 nt withheld, positions 1142-1190]
T
[91 nt withheld, positions 1192-1282]
G
[124 nt withheld, positions 1284-1407]
CCCATTCGCCATTCAGGCTGCGCAACTGTTGGGAAGGGCGATCGGTGCGGGCCTCTTCGCTATTACGCCA
GCTGGCGAAAGGGGGATGTGCTGCAAGGCGATTAAGTTGGGTAACGCCAGGGTTTTCCCAGTCACGACGT
TGTAAAACGACGGCCAGTGAGCGCGCCTCGTTCATTCACGTTTTTGAACCCGTGGAGGACGGGCAGACTC
GCGGTGCAAATGTGTTTTACAGCGTGATGGAGCAGATGAAGATGCTCGACACGCTGCAGAACACGCAGCT
AGATTAACCCTAGAAAGATAATCATATTGTGACGTACGTTAAAGATAATCATGTGTAAAATTGACGCATG
TGTTTTATCGGTCTGTATATCGAGGTTTATTTATTAATTTGAATAGATATTAAGTTTTATTATATTTACA
CTTACATACTAATAATAAATTCAACAAACAATTTATTTATGTTTATTTATTTATTAAAAAAAACAAAAAC
TCAAAATTTCTTCTATAAAGTAACAAAACTTTTATGAGGGACAGCCCCCCCCCAAAGCCCCCAGGGATGT
AATTACGTCCCTCCCCCGCTAGGGGGCAGCAGCGAGCCGCCCGGGGCTCCGCTCCGGTCCGGCGCTCCCC
CCGCATCCCCGAGCCGGCAGCGTGCGGGGACAGCCCGGGCACGGGGAAGGTGGCACGGGATCGCTTTCCT
CTGAACGCTTCTCGCTGCTCTTTGAGCCTGCAGACACCTGGGGGGATACGGGGAAAAGGCCTCCACGGCC
ACTAGTTTCGCACGATTGCACCTTGGGAGCCTTAACCGCTTTTGAATGTCCGTCTTAGTTAATCCCTAAT
TGAACGCTCCAAAAGGTGACTTCCAATAGGGATTTATTCCTTTTAAAATTAACGGCATAATCGTGCCGCC
GAATGCAACCTCGATCGAGCCGGGCTCCGGTGCCCGTCAGTGGGCAGAGCGCACATCGCCCACAGTCCCC
GAGAAGTTGGGGGGAGGGGTCGGCAATTGAACCGGTGCCTAGAGAAGGTGGCGCGGGGTAAACTGGGAAA
GTGATGTCGTGTACTGGCTCCGCCTTTTTCCCGAGGGTGGGGGAGAACCGTATATAAGTGCAGTAGTCGC
CGTGAACGTTCTTTTTCGCAACGGGTTTGCCGCCAGAACACAGGTAAGTGCCGTGTGTGGTTCCCGCGGG
CCTGGCCTCTTTACGGGTTATGGCCCTTGCGTGCCTTGAATTACTTCCACCTGGCTGCAGTACGTGATTC
TTGATCCCGAGCTTCGGGTTGGAAGTGGGTGGGAGAGTTCGAGGCCTTGCGCTTAAGGAGCCCCTTCGCC
TCGTGCTTGAGTTGAGGCCTGGCCTGGGCGCTGGGGCCGCCGCGTGCGAATCTGGTGGCACCTTCGCGCC
TGTCTCGCTGCTTTCGATAAGTCTCTAGCCATTTAAAATTTTTGATGACCTGCTGCGACGCTTTTTTTCT
GGCAAGATAGTCTTGTAAATGCGGGCCAAGATCTGCACACTGGTATTTCGGTTTTTGGGGCCGCGGGCGG
CGACGGGGCCCGTGCGTCCCAGCGCACATGTTCGGCGAGGCGGGGCCTGCGAGCGCGGCCACCGAGAATC
GGACGGGGGTAGTCTCAAGCTGGCCGGCCTGCTCTGGTGCCTGGCCTCGCGCCGCCGTGTATCGCCCCGC
CCTGGGCGGCAAGGCTGGCCCGGTCGGCACCAGTTGCGTGAGCGGAAAGATGGCCGCTTCCCGGCCCTGC
TGCAGGGAGCTCAAAATGGAGGACGCGGCGCTCGGGAGAGCGGGCGGGTGAGTCACCCACACAAAGGAAA
AGGGCCTTTCCGTCCTCAGCCGTCGCTTCATGTGACTCCACGGAGTACCGGGCGCCGTCCAGGCACCTCG
ATTAGTTCTCGAGCTTTTGGAGTACGTCGTCTTTAGGTTGGGGGGAGGGGTTTTATGCGATGGAGTTTCC
CCACACTGAGTGGGTGGAGACTGAAGTTAGGCCAGCTTGGCACTTGATGTAATTCTCCTTGGAATTTGCC
CTTTTTGAGTTTGGATCTTGGTTCATTCTCAAGCCTCAGACAGTGGTTCAAAGTTTTTTTCTTCCATTTC
AGGTGTCGTGAATCTAGAAGCCACCATGAAGACGATCATCGCCCTGAGCTACATCTTCTGCCTGGTATTC
GCCGACTACAAGGACGATGATGACGCCAGCATCGATATGAGCGGAGAGAGCATGAACTTCAGTGATGTGT
TCGATTCCAGTGAGGACTACTTCGTGTCCGTCAATACATCCTACTACAGCGTAGATTCTGAGATGCTGCT
TTGCTCCCTGCAGGAGGTGCGCCAGTTCTCCCGACTCTTCGTTCCCATCGCGTATTCACTCATCTGCGTC
TTTGGCCTCCTGGGGAATATCTTGGTAGTCATCACATTTGCTTTTTATAAAAAGGCCAGATCCATGACAG
ACGTCTACCTGCTTAATATGGCCATTGCAGACATCCTGTTCGTCCTGACGCTCCCATTCTGGGCTGTGAG
TCACGCTACCGGGGCCTGGGTGTTCAGTAATGCAACCTGCAAGCTGTTGAAGGGAATTTATGCCATCAAC
TTTAATTGCGGTATGCTGCTGCTGACTTGCATAAGTATGGACAGATACATCGCCATAGTACAGGCAACAA
AATCCTTCAGACTGAGGTCTCGAACGCTCCCTAGGTCTAAAATCATTTGTCTTGTTGTATGGGGCTTGAG
CGTGATTATTTCCAGCAGTACTTTCGTGTTTAACCAGAAGTACAACACGCAGGGCAGCGATGTGTGTGAG
CCCAAGTACCAGACGGTATCTGAGCCTATCAGGTGGAAGCTGTTGATGCTGGGTTTGGAATTGCTGTTCG
GCTTTTTTATCCCACTCATGTTTATGATTTTTTGTTATACCTTCATCGTGAAGACCCTGGTCCAGGCACA
AAACTCTAAGCGACACAAGGCCATCCGGGTAATCATCGCTGTTGTGCTGGTATTTCTGGCTTGCCAGATC
CCTCATAATATGGTCCTTCTGGTAACGGCAGCCAACCTGGGCAAAATGAATCGCTCATGTCAGTCAGAAA
AGCTTATCGGGTACACCAAAACGGTTACGGAGGTTCTGGCGTTCCTGCATTGTTGCCTTAACCCTGTGCT
GTACGCATTTATAGGTCAGAAGTTTCGAAACTACTTCCTGAAGATTCTCAAAGACCTCTGGTGTGTAAGA
AGAAAGTATAAAAGTAGTGGATTTTCATGCGCAGGACGCTACTCCGAAAACATTTCCAGACAGACCAGTG
AGACGGCCGATAACGATAACGCCTCCTCCTTTACCATGACCGGTGGACGCACCCCACCCAGCCTGGGTCC
CCAAGATGAGTCCTGCACCACCGCCAGCTCCTCCCTGGCCAAGGACACTTCATCGGGTACCGGTGCTTTG
CACTTGGATCAAACGCCATCTCGCCAGCCTATTCCCAGTGAGGGTCTTCAGCTGCATTTACCGCAGGTTT
TAGCTGACGCTGTCTCACGCCTGGTCCTGGGTAAGTTTGGTGACCTGACCGACAACTTCTCCTCCCCTCA
CGCTCGCAGAAAAGTGCTGGCTGGAGTCGTCATGACAACAGGCACAGATGTTAAAGATGCCAAGGTGATA
AGTGTTTCTACAGGAACAAAATGTATTAATGGTGAATACATGAGTGATCGTGGCCTTGCATTAAATGACT
GCCATGCAGAAATAATATCTCGGAGATCCTTGCTCAGATTTCTTTATACACAACTTGAGCTTTACTTAAA
TAACAAAGATGATCAAAAAAGATCCATCTTTCAGAAATCAGAGCGAGGGGGGTTTAGGCTGAAGGAGAAT
GTCCAGTTTCATCTGTACATCAGCACCTCTCCCTGTGGAGATGCCAGAATCTTCTCACCACATGAGCCAA
TCCTGGAAGAACCAGCAGATAGACACCCAAATCGTAAAGCAAGAGGACAGCTACGGACCAAAATAGAGTC
TGGTCAGGGGACGATTCCAGTGCGCTCCAATGCGAGCATCCAAGCGTGGGACGGGGTGCTGCAAGGGGAG
CGGCTGCTCACCATGTCCTGCAGTGACAAGATTGCACGCTGGAACGTGGTGGGCATCCAGGGATCCCTGC
TCAGCATTTTCGTGGAGCCCATTTACTTCTCGAGCATCATCCTGGGCAGCCTTTACCACGGGGACCACCT
TTCCAGGGCCATGTACCAGCGGATCTCCAACATAGAGGACCTGCCACCTCTCTACACCCTCAACAAGCCT
TTGCTCAGTGGCATCAGCAATGCAGAAGCACGGCAGCCAGGGAAGGCCCCCAACTTCAGTGTCAACTGGA
CGGTAGGCGACTCCGCTATTGAGGTCATCAACGCCACGACTGGGAAGGATGAGCTGGGCCGCGCGTCCCG
CCTGTGTAAGCACGCGTTGTACTGTCGCTGGATGCGTGTGCACGGCAAGGTTCCCTCCCACTTACTACGC
TCCAAGATTACCAAACCCAACGTGTACCATGAGTCCAAGCTGGCGGCAAAGGAGTACCAGGCCGCCAAGG
CGCGTCTGTTCACAGCCTTCATCAAGGCGGGGCTGGGGGCCTGGGTGGAGAAGCCCACCGAGCAGGACCA
GTTCTCACTCACGCCCTGATAGCCCCTCTCCCTCCCCCCCCCCTAACGTTACTGGCCGAAGCCGCTTGGA
ATAAGGCCGGTGTGCGTTTGTCTATATGTTATTTTCCACCATATTGCCGTCTTTTGGCAATGTGAGGGCC
CGGAAACCTGGCCCTGTCTTCTTGACGAGCATTCCTAGGGGTCTTTCCCCTCTCGCCAAAGGAATGCAAG
GTCTGTTGAATGTCGTGAAGGAAGCAGTTCCTCTGGAAGCTTCTTGAAGACAAACAACGTCTGTAGCGAC
CCTTTGCAGGCAGCGGAACCCCCCACCTGGCGACAGGTGCCTCTGCGGCCAAAAGCCACGTGTATAAGAT
ACACCTGCAAAGGCGGCACAACCCCAGTGCCACGTTGTGAGTTGGATAGTTGTGGAAAGAGTCAAATGGC
TCTCCTCAAGCGTATTCAACAAGGGGCTGAAGGATGCCCAGAAGGTACCCCATTGTATGGGATCTGATCT
GGGGCCTCGGTACACATGCTTTACATGTGTTTAGTCGAGGTTAAAAAAACGTCTAGGCCCCCCGAACCAC
GGGGACGTGGTTTTCCTTTGAAAAACACGATGATAATATGGCCACAACCATGGGGGAGAAACCCGGGACC
AGGGTCTTCAAGAAGTCGAGCCCTAACTGCAAGCTCACCGTGTACTTGGGCAAGCGGGACTTCGTAGATC
ACCTGGACAAAGTGGACCCTGTAGATGGCGTGGTGCTTGTGGACCCTGACTACCTGAAGGACCGCAAAGT
GTTTGTGACCCTCACCTGCGCCTTCCGCTATGGCCGTGAAGACCTGGATGTGCTGGGCTTGTCCTTCCGC
AAAGACCTGTTCATCGCCACCTACCAGGCCTTCCCCCCGGTGCCCAACCCACCCCGGCCCCCCACCCGCC
TGCAGGACCGGCTGCTGAGGAAGCTGGGCCAGCATGCCCACCCCTTCTTCTTCACCATACCCCAGAATCT
TCCATGCTCCGTCACACTGCAGCCAGGCCCAGAGGATACAGGAAAGGCCTGCGGCGTAGACTTTGAGATT
CGAGCCTTCTGTGCTAAATCACTAGAAGAGAAAAGCCACAAAAGGAACTCTGTGCGGCTGGTGATCCGAA
AGGTGCAGTTCGCCCCGGAGAAACCCGGCCCCCAGCCTTCAGCCGAAACCACACGCCACTTCCTCATGTC
TGACCGGTCCCTGCACCTCGAGGCTTCCCTGGACAAGGAGCTGTACTACCATGGGGAGCCCCTCAATGTA
AATGTCCACGTCACCAACAACTCCACCAAGACCGTCAAGAAGATCAAAGTCTCTGTGAGACAGTACGCCG
ACATCTGCCTCTTCAGCACCGCCCAGTACAAGTGTCCTGTGGCTCAACTCGAACAAGATGACCAGGTATC
TCCCAGCTCCACATTCTGTAAGGTGTACACCATAACCCCACTGCTCAGCGACAACCGGGAGAAGCGGGGT
CTCGCCCTGGATGGGAAACTCAAGCACGAGGACACCAACCTGGCTTCCAGCACCATCGTGAAGGAGGGTG
CCAACAAGGAGGTGCTGGGAATCCTGGTGTCCTACAGGGTCAAGGTGAAGCTGGTGGTGTCTCGAGGCGG
GGATGTCTCTGTGGAGCTGCCTTTTGTTCTTATGCACCCCAAGCCCCACGACCACATCCCCCTCCCCAGA
CCCCAGTCAGCCGCTCCGGAGACAGATGTCCCTGTGGACACCAACCTCATTGAATTTGATACCAACTATG
CCACAGATGATGACATTGTGTTTGAGGACTTTGCCCGGCTTCGGCTGAAGGGGATGAAGGATGACGACTA
TGATGATCAACTCTGCGGCGGTGGTAGCGCTATGGCGAGCAACTTTACGCAATTTGTGTTGGTTGACAAT
GGTGGCACCGGAGACGTAACTGTTGCGCCGAGCAATTTTGCGAACGGGATTGCAGAATGGATAAGTAGTA
ACAGCCGGAGTCAGGCATATAAAGTCACATGCTCAGTTCGCCAAAGTTCCGCACAGAACCGAAAATATAC
CATAAAGGTAGAAGTGCCAAAAGGGGCGTGGCGATCTTATCTTAATATGGAGCTTACGATCCCAATCTTT
GCGACTAATTCAGACTGCGAGCTGATTGTCAAGGCCATGCAAGGTCTTTTGAAAGACGGTAACCCGATTC
CCTCTGCGATCGCCGCCAACTCAGGAATATATGGTGGCGGAACCGGTGGCGGGTCCATGGCCTCCAATTT
TACACAGTTTGTGCTCGTGGACAACGGCGGCACTGGAGACGTCACAGTAGCTCCAAGTAACTTTGCGAAT
GGGATAGCCGAGTGGATCTCTTCCAATTCAAGATCACAAGCCTATAAGGTGACTTGTAGTGTACGCCAAT
CTAGTGCCCAGAACCGGAAGTATACCATTAAAGTGGAGGTCCCCAAAGGTGCATGGCGCTCATACTTGAA
TATGGAATTGACGATTCCGATATTTGCGACCAATAGCGACTGCGAGCTTATTGTAAAAGCCATGCAAGGA
CTTCTGAAAGATGGCAACCCGATACCTTCCGCAATCGCTGCGAATAGCGGAATTTACGCTAGCGAAGGTC
GGGGGAGTTTGCTTACCTGTGGCGATGTCGAGGAGAATCCAGGGCCCAAGCTTATGACCGAGTACAAGCC
CACGGTGCGCCTCGCCACCCGCGACGACGTCCCCAGGGCCGTACGCACCCTCGCCGCCGCGTTCGCCGAC
TACCCCGCCACGCGCCACACCGTCGATCCGGACCGCCACATCGAGCGGGTCACCGAGCTGCAAGAACTCT
TCCTCACGCGCGTCGGGCTCGACATCGGCAAGGTGTGGGTCGCGGACGACGGCGCCGCCGTGGCGGTCTG
GACCACGCCGGAGAGCGTCGAAGCGGGGGCGGTGTTCGCCGAGATCGGCCCGCGCATGGCCGAGTTGAGC
GGTTCCCGGCTGGCCGCGCAGCAACAGATGGAAGGCCTCCTGGCGCCGCACCGGCCCAAGGAGCCCGCGT
GGTTCCTGGCCACCGTCGGAGTCTCGCCCGACCACCAGGGCAAGGGTCTGGGCAGCGCCGTCGTGCTCCC
CGGAGTGGAGGCGGCCGAGCGCGCCGGGGTGCCCGCCTTCCTGGAGACCTCCGCGCCCCGCAACCTCCCC
TTCTACGAGCGGCTCGGCTTCACCGTCACCGCCGACGTCGAGGTGCCCGAAGGACCGCGCACCTGGTGCA
TGACCCGCAAGCCCGGTGCCGCCACGAACTTCTCTCTGTTAAAGCAAGCAGGTGACGTGGAAGAAAACCC
CGGTCCCGGATCCATGGTGTCTAAGGGCGAAGAGCTGATTAAGGAGAACATGCACATGAAGCTGTACATG
GAGGGCACCGTGGACAACCATCACTTCAAGTGCACATCCGAGGGCGAAGGCAAGCCCTACGAGGGCACCC
AGACCATGAGAATCAAGGTGGTCGAGGGCGGCCCTCTCCCCTTCGCCTTCGACATCCTGGCTACTAGCTT
CCTCTACGGCAGCAAGACCTTCATCAACCACACCCAGGGCATCCCCGACTTCTTCAAGCAGTCCTTCCCT
GAGGGCTTCACATGGGAGAGAGTCACCACATACGAGGACGGGGGCGTGCTGACCGCTACCCAGGACACCA
GCCTCCAGGACGGCTGCCTCATCTACAACGTCAAGATCAGAGGGGTGAACTTCACATCCAACGGCCCTGT
GATGCAGAAGAAAACACTCGGCTGGGAGGCCTTCACCGAAACGCTGTACCCCGCTGACGGCGGCCTGGAA
GGCAGAAACGACATGGCCCTGAAGCTCGTGGGCGGGAGCCATCTGATCGCAAACGCCAAGACCACATATA
GATCCAAGAAACCCGCTAAGAACCTCAAGATGCCTGGCGTCTACTATGTGGACTACAGACTGGAAAGAAT
CAAGGAGGCCAACAACGAAACCTACGTCGAGCAGCACGAGGTGGCAGTGGCCAGATACTGCGACCTCCCT
AGCAAACTGGGGCACAAACTTAATTAAGAATTCCTCGAGCTAGAGCTCGCTGATCAGCCTCGACTGTGCC
TTCTAGTTGCCAGCCATCTGTTGTTTGCCCCTCCCCCGTGCCTTCCTTGACCCTGGAAGGTGCCACTCCC
ACTGTCCTTTCCTAATAAAATGAGGAAATTGCATCGCATTGTCTGAGTAGGTGTCATTCTATTCTGGGGG
GTGGGGTGGGGCAGGACAGCAAGGGGGAGGATTGGGAAGACAATAGCAGGCATGCTGGGGACGACGTCAG
GTGGCACTTTTCGATATCTATAACAAGAAAATATATATATAATAAGTTATCACGTAAGTAGAACATGAAA
TAACAATATAATTATCGTATGAGTTAAATCTTAAAAGTCACGTAAAAGATAATCATGCGTCATTTTGACT
CACGCGGTCGTTATAGTTCAAAATCAGTGACACTTACCGCATTGACAAGCACGCCTCACGGGAGCTCCAA
GCGGCGACTGAGATGTCCTAAATGCACAGCGACGGATTCGCGCTATTTAGAAAGAGAGAGCAATATTTCA
AGAATGCATGCGTCAATTTTACGCAGACTATCTTTCTAGGGTTAATCTAGCTGCATCAGGATCATATCGT
CGGGTCTTTTTTCCGGCTCAGTCATCGCCCAAGCTGGCGCTATCTGGGCATCGGGGAGGAAGAAGCCCGT
GCCTTTTCCCGCGAGGTTGAAGCGGCATGGAAAGAGTTTGCCGAGGATGACTGCTGCTGCATTGACGTTG
AGCGAAAACGCACGTTTACCATGATGATTCGGGAAGGTGTGGCCATGCACGCCTTTAACGGTGAACTGTT
CGTTCAGGCCACCTGGGATACCAGTTCGTCGCGGCTTTTCCGGACACAGTTCCGGATGGTCAGCCCGAAG
CGCATCAGCAACCCGAACAATACCGGCGACAGCCGGAACTGCCGTGCCGGTGTGCAGATTAATGACAGCG
GTGCGGCGCTGGGATATTACGTCAGCGAGGACGGGTATCCTGGCTGGATGCCGCAGAAATGGACATGGAT
ACCCCGTGAGTTACCCGGCGGGCGCGCTTGGCGTAATCATGGTCATAGCTGTTTCCTGTGTGAAATTGTT
ATCCGCTCACAATTCCACACAACATACGAGCCGGAAGCATAAAGTGTAAAGCCTGGGGTGCCTAATGAGT
GAGCTAACTCACATTAATTGCGTTGCGCTCACTGCCCGCTTTCCAGTCGGGAAACCTGTCGTGCCAGCTG
CATTAATGAATCGGCCAACGCGCGGGGAGAGGCGGTTTGCGTATTGGGCGCTCTTCCGCTTCCTCGCTCA
CTGACTCGCTGCGCTCGGTCGTTCGGCTGCGGCGAGCGGTATCAGCTCACTCAAAGGCGGTAATACGGTT
ATCCACAGAATCAGGGGATAACGCAGGAAAGAACATGTGAGCAAAAGGCCAGCAAAAGGCCAGGAACCGT
AAAAAGGCCGCGTTGCTGGCGTTTTTCCATAGGCTCCGCCCCCCTGACGAGCATCACAAAAATCGACGCT
CAAGTCAGAGGTGGCGAAACCCGACAGGACTATAAAGATACCAGGCGTTTCCCCCTGGAAGCTCCCTCGT
GCGCTCTCCTGTTCCGACCCTGCCGCTTACCGGATACCTGTCCGCCTTTCTCCCTTCGGGAAGCGTGGCG
CTTTCTCATAGCTCACGCTGTAGGTATCTCAGTTCGGTGTAGGTCGTTCGCTCCAAGCTGGGCTGTGTGC
ACGAACCCCCCGTTCAGCCCGACCGCTGCGCCTTATCCGGTAACTATCGTCTTGAGTCCAACCCGGTAAG
ACACGACTTATCGCCACTGGCAGCAGCCACTGGTAACAGGATTAGCAGAGCGAGGTATGTAGGCGGTGCT
ACAGAGTTCTTGAAGTGGTGGCCTAACTACGGCTACACTAGAAGAACAGTATTTGGTATCTGCGCTCTGC
TGAAGCCAGTTACCTTCGGAAAAAGAGTTGGTAGCTCTTGATCCGGCAAACAAACCACCGCTGGTAGCGG
TGGTTTTTTTGTTTGCAAGCAGCAGATTACGCGCAGAAAAAAAGGATCTCAAGAAGATCCTTTGATCTTT
TCTACGGGGTCTGACGCTCAGTGGAACGAAAACTCACGTTAAGGGATTTTGGTCATGAGATTATCAAAAA
GGATCTTCACCTAGATCCTTTTAAATTAAAAATGAAGTTTTAAATCAATCTAAAGTATATATGAGTAAAC
TTGGTCTGACAGTTACCAATGCTTAATCAGTGAGGCACCTATCTCAGCGATC
Features (pLannotate 1.2.2; 22 found; start..end, strand, type, name):
    822..926     -  promoter       AmpR promoter: bla
    979..1407    -  rep_origin     f1 ori (sequence partly withheld): f1 bacteriophage origin of replication; arrow indicates direction of (+) strand synthesis
   1412..1567    -  CDS            lacZα (fragment): LacZα fragment of β-galactosidase; lacZ fragment
   1569..1688    +  CDS            B (fragment): PORTL_LAMBD - Experimental evidence at protein level: Swiss-Prot protein existence level 1. Forms the portal vertex of the capsid (PubMed:6228056, PubMed:6232391). This portal plays critical roles in head assembly, genome packaging, neck/tail attachment, and genome ejection (Probable). The portal protein multimerizes as a single ring-shaped homododecamer arranged around a central channel (PubMed:6232391). Binds to the terminase subunits to form the packaging machine (PubMed:7799432). From Escherichia phage lambda (Bacteriophage lambda).
   2340..3518    +  promoter       EF-1α promoter: strong constitutive promoter for human elongation factor EF-1α
   3614..4735    +  CDS            CCR6: CCR6_HUMAN - Also known as CKRL3, CMKBR6, GPR29, STRL22. Experimental evidence at protein level: Swiss-Prot protein existence level 1. Receptor for the C-C type chemokine CCL20 (PubMed:9169459). Binds to CCL20 and subsequently transduces a signal by increasing the intracellular calcium ion levels (PubMed:20068036). Although CCL20 is its major ligand it can also act as a receptor for non-chemokine ligands such as beta-defensins (PubMed:25585877). Binds to defensin DEFB1 leading to increase in intracellular calcium ions and cAMP levels. Its binding to DEFB1 is essential for the function of DEFB1
   4745..4822    +  CDS            AVPR2 (fragment): V2R_PIG - Experimental evidence at transcript level: Swiss-Prot protein existence level 2. Receptor for arginine vasopressin. The activity of this receptor is mediated by G proteins which activate adenylate cyclase (PubMed:8393786). Involved in renal water reabsorption (By similarity). From Sus scrofa (Pig).
   4835..6043    +  CDS            Adarb1 (fragment): RED1_RAT - Also known as Red1. Experimental evidence at protein level: Swiss-Prot protein existence level 1. Catalyzes the hydrolytic deamination of adenosine to inosine in double-stranded RNA (dsRNA) referred to as A-to-I RNA editing. This may affect gene expression and function in a number of ways that include mRNA translation by changing codons and hence the amino acid sequence of proteins; pre-mRNA splicing by altering splice site recognition sequences; RNA stability by changing sequences involved in nuclease recognition; genetic stability in the case of RNA virus genomes by changing seque
   6050..6636    +  misc_feature   IRES2: internal ribosome entry site (IRES) of the encephalomyocarditis virus (EMCV)
   6637..7863    +  CDS            ARRB2: ARRB2_HUMAN - Also known as ARB2, ARR2. Experimental evidence at protein level: Swiss-Prot protein existence level 1. Functions in regulating agonist-mediated G-protein coupled receptor (GPCR) signaling by mediating both receptor desensitization and resensitization processes. During homologous desensitization, beta- arrestins bind to the GPRK-phosphorylated receptor and sterically preclude its coupling to the cognate G-protein; the binding appears to require additional receptor determinants exposed only in the active receptor conformation. The beta-arrestins target many receptors for internali
   8254..8604    +  CDS            CAPSD_BPMS2 (fragment): Experimental evidence at protein level: Swiss-Prot protein existence level 1. Acts as a translational repressor of viral replicase synthesis late in infection. This latter function is the result of capsid protein interaction with an RNA hairpin which contains the replicase ribosome-binding site. From Escherichia phage MS2 (Bacteriophage MS2).
   8671..9267    +  CDS            PuroR (fragment): puromycin N-acetyltransferase; pac from Streptomyces; confers resistance to puromycin
   9268..9323    +  CDS            P2A (fragment): 2A peptide from porcine teschovirus-1 polyprotein Eukaryotic ribosomes fail to insert a peptide bond between the Gly and Pro residues, yielding separate polypeptides.
   9331..10041   +  CDS            mTagBFP2: mTagBFP2 is a basic (constitutively fluorescent) blue fluorescent protein published in 2011, derived from Entacmaea quadricolor. It is reported to be a very rapidly-maturing monomer with very low acid sensitivity.
  10081..10288   +  polyA_signal   bGH poly(A) signal: bovine growth hormone polyadenylation signal
  10628..11095   +  CDS            B (fragment): PORTL_LAMBD - Experimental evidence at protein level: Swiss-Prot protein existence level 1. Forms the portal vertex of the capsid (PubMed:6228056, PubMed:6232391). This portal plays critical roles in head assembly, genome packaging, neck/tail attachment, and genome ejection (Probable). The portal protein multimerizes as a single ring-shaped homododecamer arranged around a central channel (PubMed:6232391). Binds to the terminase subunits to form the packaging machine (PubMed:7799432). From Escherichia phage lambda (Bacteriophage lambda).
  11131..11153   -  protein_bind   lac operator (fragment): The lac repressor binds to the lac operator to inhibit transcription in E. coli. This inhibition can be relieved by adding lactose or isopropyl-β-D-thiogalactopyranoside (IPTG). lac repressor encoded by lacI
  11157..11187   -  promoter       lac promoter: promoter for the E. coli lac operon
  11202..11223   -  protein_bind   CAP binding site: CAP binding activates transcription in the presence of cAMP. E. coli catabolite activator protein
  11236..11328   -  CDS            lacI (fragment): lac repressor; lacI; The lac repressor binds to the lac operator to inhibit transcription in E. coli. This inhibition can be relieved by adding lactose or isopropyl-β-D-thiogalactopyranoside (IPTG).
  11511..12099   -  rep_origin     ori: high-copy-number ColE1/pMB1/pBR322/pUC origin of replication
  12270..821     -  CDS            AmpR (across the origin): β-lactamase; bla; confers resistance to ampicillin, carbenicillin, and related antibiotics
