[The description below was written by a language model from this plasmid's Addgene catalogue record and pLannotate feature annotations shown in this document.]
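Description:
XZ066-(PB)EF1a-LIDARST-CCR6V2-IRESv0-T2A-PuroR-P2A-BFP is a 12.3 kb PiggyBac donor plasmid for stable mammalian expression of a two-component synthetic receptor system. It is maintained in E. coli through a ColE1/pUC-type origin with ampicillin resistance (AmpR), although the catalogue lists it as low copy. The backbone also carries an f1 origin and remnants of a lacZα/lac promoter cloning region. The PiggyBac terminal repeats that would let transposase integrate the cargo are not called in the automated feature table. The short hits to lambda portal protein on either side of the cassette are probably annotation artefacts or stuffer sequence.

A single EF-1α promoter drives one long transcript that ends at a bGH polyadenylation signal. The first open reading frame encodes human CCR6, the chemokine receptor for CCL20. It is fused to a short vasopressin V2 receptor tail fragment (the "V2" element, commonly added to GPCRs to strengthen β-arrestin recruitment) and then to the ADAR2 deaminase domain, which carries the E488Q and T501A mutations. An EMCV IRES starts translation of the second frame, β-arrestin 2 (ARRB2) fused to tandem MS2 coat protein. Only one MCP copy is clearly annotated. By the plasmid name, a T2A follows, then puromycin N-acetyltransferase, P2A and mTagBFP2, which allow drug selection and blue fluorescent tracking of integrated cells. The catalogue's insert field lists these parts in a different order from the name and the feature table.

The design implies that ligand-activated CCR6 recruits ARRB2-MCP, bringing an MS2-hairpin-tagged RNA close to the deaminase so that A-to-I editing gives a post-transcriptional readout. The reporter RNA is not part of this plasmid.
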