Addgene plasmid #233418: XZ066-(PB)EF1a-LIDARST-CCR6V2-IRESv0-T2A-PuroR-P2A-BFP
Purpose: PiggyBac donor plasmid with CCR6-V2-ADAR2dd(E488Q,T501A) and ARRB2-tdMCP separated by EMCV IRES
Depositing lab: Xiaojing Gao. Depositing organization: Stanford University. Publication: Post-transcriptional modular synthetic receptors. Zhang X, Mille-Fragoso LS, Kaseniit KE, Lee AP, Zhang M, Call CC, Hu Y, Xie Y, Gao XJ. Nat Chem Biol. 2025 Mar 28. doi: 10.1038/s41589-025-01872-w. PubMed 40155716.
Backbone
  Vector backbone: PiggyBac vector
  Vector type: Mammalian Expression
  Selectable markers: Puromycin
Growth in bacteria
  Bacterial resistance: Ampicillin, 100 μg/mL
  Growth temperature: 30°C
  Growth strain: NEB Stable
  Copy number: Low Copy
Gene/Insert
  Gene/Insert name: CCR6-ADARdd-P2A-PuroR-IRES-ARRB2-MCP
  Species: Synthetic
  Mutation: E488Q, T501A on ADAR2dd
  Promoter: EF1a
  Cloning method: Gibson Cloning
Terms and licenses: Academic/Nonprofit Terms; Industry Terms: Not Available to Industry
Depositor comments: https://benchling.com/s/seq-3hIhl82C7vf7KdrWZVrF?m=slm-eI2fm6Gfrh7oZ38LuYtH for annotated sequence file. Please visit https://doi.org/10.1101/2024.05.03.592453 for bioRxiv preprint.
How to cite: XZ066-(PB)EF1a-LIDARST-CCR6V2-IRESv0-T2A-PuroR-P2A-BFP was a gift from Xiaojing Gao (Addgene plasmid # 233418 ; http://n2t.net/addgene:233418 ; RRID:Addgene_233418)
